>Addgene plasmid #248007 | pET28-hisSumo-KE-Des27.12 | addgene full sequence | sequence record 494352 | Addgene NGS Result
TGAGATCCGGCTGCTAACAAAGCCCGAAAGGAAGCTGAGTTGGCTGCTGCCACCGCTGAGCAATAACTAG
CATAACCCCTTGGGGCCTCTAAACGGGTCTTGAGGGGTTTTTTGCTGAAAGGAGGAACTATATCCGGATT
GGCGAATGGG
[124 nt withheld, positions 151-274]
C
[91 nt withheld, positions 276-366]
A
[49 nt withheld, positions 368-416]
CCTTTGACGTTGGAGTCCACGTTCTTT
[37 nt withheld, positions 444-480]
ACCCTATCTCGGTCTATTCTTTTGATTTATAAGGGATTTTGCCGATTTCGGCCTATTGGTTAAAAAATGA
GCTGATTTAACAAAAATTTAACGCGAATTTTAACAAAATATTAACGCTTACAATTTAGGTGGCACTTTTC
GGGGAAATGTGCGCGGAACCCCTATTTGTTTATTTTTCTAAATACATTCAAATATGTATCCGCTCATGAA
TTAATTCTTAGAAAAACTCATCGAGCATCAAATGAAACTGCAATTTATTCATATCAGGATTATCAATACC
ATATTTTTGAAAAAGCCGTTTCTGTAATGAAGGAGAAAACTCACCGAGGCAGTTCCATAGGATGGCAAGA
TCCTGGTATCGGTCTGCGATTCCGACTCGTCCAACATCAATACAACCTATTAATTTCCCCTCGTCAAAAA
TAAGGTTATCAAGTGAGAAATCACCATGAGTGACGACTGAATCCGGTGAGAATGGCAAAAGTTTATGCAT
TTCTTTCCAGACTTGTTCAACAGGCCAGCCATTACGCTCGTCATCAAAATCACTCGCATCAACCAAACCG
TTATTCATTCGTGATTGCGCCTGAGCGAGACGAAATACGCGATCGCTGTTAAAAGGACAATTACAAACAG
GAATCGAATGCAACCGGCGCAGGAACACTGCCAGCGCATCAACAATATTTTCACCTGAATCAGGATATTC
TTCTAATACCTGGAATGCTGTTTTCCCGGGGATCGCAGTGGTGAGTAACCATGCATCATCAGGAGTACGG
ATAAAATGCTTGATGGTCGGAAGAGGCATAAATTCCGTCAGCCAGTTTAGTCTGACCATCTCATCTGTAA
CATCATTGGCAACGCTACCTTTGCCATGTTTCAGAAACAACTCTGGCGCATCGGGCTTCCCATACAATCG
ATAGATTGTCGCACCTGATTGCCCGACATTATCGCGAGCCCATTTATACCCATATAAATCAGCATCCATG
TTGGAATTTAATCGCGGCCTAGAGCAAGACGTTTCCCGTTGAATATGGCTCATAACACCCCTTGTATTAC
TGTTTATGTAAGCAGACAGTTTTATTGTTCATGACCAAAATCCCTTAACGTGAGTTTTCGTTCCACTGAG
CGTCAGACCCCGTAGAAAAGATCAAAGGATCTTCTTGAGATCCTTTTTTTCTGCGCGTAATCTGCTGCTT
GCAAACAAAAAAACCACCGCTACCAGCGGTGGTTTGTTTGCCGGATCAAGAGCTACCAACTCTTTTTCCG
AAGGTAACTGGCTTCAGCAGAGCGCAGATACCAAATACTGTCCTTCTAGTGTAGCCGTAGTTAGGCCACC
ACTTCAAGAACTCTGTAGCACCGCCTACATACCTCGCTCTGCTAATCCTGTTACCAGTGGCTGCTGCCAG
TGGCGATAAGTCGTGTCTTACCGGGTTGGACTCAAGACGATAGTTACCGGATAAGGCGCAGCGGTCGGGC
TGAACGGGGGGTTCGTGCACACAGCCCAGCTTGGAGCGAACGACCTACACCGAACTGAGATACCTACAGC
GTGAGCTATGAGAAAGCGCCACGCTTCCCGAAGGGAGAAAGGCGGACAGGTATCCGGTAAGCGGCAGGGT
CGGAACAGGAGAGCGCACGAGGGAGCTTCCAGGGGGAAACGCCTGGTATCTTTATAGTCCTGTCGGGTTT
CGCCACCTCTGACTTGAGCGTCGATTTTTGTGATGCTCGTCAGGGGGGCGGAGCCTATGGAAAAACGCCA
GCAACGCGGCCTTTTTACGGTTCCTGGCCTTTTGCTGGCCTTTTGCTCACATGTTCTTTCCTGCGTTATC
CCCTGATTCTGTGGATAACCGTATTACCGCCTTTGAGTGAGCTGATACCGCTCGCCGCAGCCGAACGACC
GAGCGCAGCGAGTCAGTGAGCGAGGAAGCGGAAGAGCGCCTGATGCGGTATTTTCTCCTTACGCATCTGT
GCGGTATTTCACACCGCAATGGTGCACTCTCAGTACAATCTGCTCTGATGCCGCATAGTTAAGCCAGTAT
ACACTCCGCTATCGCTACGTGACTGGGTCATGGCTGCGCCCCGACACCCGCCAACACCCGCTGACGCGCC
CTGACGGGCTTGTCTGCTCCCGGCATCCGCTTACAGACAAGCTGTGACCGTCTCCGGGAGCTGCATGTGT
CAGAGGTTTTCACCGTCATCACCGAAACGCGCGAGGCAGCTGCGGTAAAGCTCATCAGCGTGGTCGTGAA
GCGATTCACAGATGTCTGCCTGTTCATCCGCGTCCAGCTCGTTGAGTTTCTCCAGAAGCGTTAATGTCTG
GCTTCTGATAAAGCGGGCCATGTTAAGGGCGGTTTTTTCCTGTTTGGTCACTGATGCCTCCGTGTAAGGG
GGATTTCTGTTCATGGGGGTAATGATACCGATGAAACGAGAGAGGATGCTCACGATACGGGTTACTGATG
ATGAACATGCCCGGTTACTGGAACGTTGTGAGGGTAAACAACTGGCGGTATGGATGCGGCGGGACCAGAG
AAAAATCACTCAGGGTCAATGCCAGCGCTTCGTTAATACAGATGTAGGTGTTCCACAGGGTAGCCAGCAG
CATCCTGCGATGCAGATCCGGAACATAATGGTGCAGGGCGCTGACTTCCGCGTTTCCAGACTTTACGAAA
CACGGAAACCGAAGACCATTCATGTTGTTGCTCAGGTCGCAGACGTTTTGCAGCAGCAGTCGCTTCACGT
TCGCTCGCGTATCGGTGATTCATTCTGCTAACCAGTAAGGCAACCCCGCCAGCCTAGCCGGGTCCTCAAC
GACAGGAGCACGATCATGCGCACCCGTGGGGCCGCCATGCCGGCGATAATGGCCTGCTTCTCGCCGAAAC
GTTTGGTGGCGGGACCAGTGACGAAGGCTTGAGCGAGGGCGTGCAAGATTCCGAATACCGCAAGCGACAG
GCCGATCATCGTCGCGCTCCAGCGAAAGCGGTCCTCGCCGAAAATGACCCAGAGCGCTGCCGGCACCTGT
CCTACGAGTTGCATGATAAAGAAGACAGTCATAAGTGCGGCGACGATAGTCATGCCCCGCGCCCACCGGA
AGGAGCTGACTGGGTTGAAGGCTCTCAAGGGCATCGGTCGAGATCCCGGTGCCTAATGAGTGAGCTAACT
TACATTAATTGCGTTGCGCTCACTGCCCGCTTTCCAGTCGGGAAACCTGTCGTGCCAGCTGCATTAATGA
ATCGGCCAACGCGCGGGGAGAGGCGGTTTGCGTATTGGGCGCCAGGGTGGTTTTTCTTTTCACCAGTGAG
ACGGGCAACAGCTGATTGCCCTTCACCGCCTGGCCCTGAGAGAGTTGCAGCAAGCGGTCCACGCTGGTTT
GCCCCAGCAGGCGAAAATCCTGTTTGATGGTGGTTAACGGCGGGATATAACATGAGCTGTCTTCGGTATC
GTCGTATCCCACTACCGAGATATCCGCACCAACGCGCAGCCCGGACTCGGTAATGGCGCGCATTGCGCCC
AGCGCCATCTGATCGTTGGCAACCAGCATCGCAGTGGGAACGATGCCCTCATTCAGCATTTGCATGGTTT
GTTGAAAACCGGACATGGCACTCCAGTCGCCTTCCCGTTCCGCTATCGGCTGAATTTGATTGCGAGTGAG
ATATTTATGCCAGCCAGCCAGACGCAGACGCGCCGAGACAGAACTTAATGGGCCCGCTAACAGCGCGATT
TGCTGGTGACCCAATGCGACCAGATGCTCCACGCCCAGTCGCGTACCGTCTTCATGGGAGAAAATAATAC
TGTTGATGGGTGTCTGGTCAGAGACATCAAGAAATAACGCCGGAACATTAGTGCAGGCAGCTTCCACAGC
AATGGCATCCTGGTCATCCAGCGGATAGTTAATGATCAGCCCACTGACGCGTTGCGCGAGAAGATTGTGC
ACCGCCGCTTTACAGGCTTCGACGCCGCTTCGTTCTACCATCGACACCACCACGCTGGCACCCAGTTGAT
CGGCGCGAGATTTAATCGCCGCGACAATTTGCGACGGCGCGTGCAGGGCCAGACTGGAGGTGGCAACGCC
AATCAGCAACGACTGTTTGCCCGCCAGTTGTTGTGCCACGCGGTTGGGAATGTAATTCAGCTCCGCCATC
GCCGCTTCCACTTTTTCCCGCGTTTTCGCAGAAACGTGGCTGGCCTGGTTCACCACGCGGGAAACGGTCT
GATAAGAGACACCGGCATACTCTGCGACATCGTATAACGTTACTGGTTTCACATTCACCACCCTGAATTG
ACTCTCTTCCGGGCGCTATCATGCCATACCGCGAAAGGTTTTGCGCCATTCGATGGTGTCCGGGATCTCG
ACGCTCTCCCTTATGCGACTCCTGCATTAGGAAGCAGCCCAGTAGTAGGTTGAGGCCGTTGAGCACCGCC
GCCGCAAGGAATGGTGCATGCAAGGAGATGGCGCCCAACAGTCCCCCGGCCACGGGGCCTGCCACCATAC
CCACGCCGAAACAAGCGCTCATGAGCCCGAAGTGGCGAGCCCGATCTTCCCCATCGGTGATGTCGGCGAT
ATAGGCGCCAGCAACCGCACCTGTGGCGCCGGTGATGCCGGCCACGATGCGTCCGGCGTAGAGGATCGAG
ATCTCGATCCCGCGAAATTAATACGACTCACTATAGGGGAATTGTGAGCGGATAACAATTCCCCTCTAGA
AATAATTTTGTTTAACTTTAAGAAGGAGATATACCATGAGCAAGCATCACCATCATTCAGGCCATCACCA
TACCGGACACCACCATCATTCAGGCAGTCATCACCATTCCGGATCTGCTGCGGGTGGCGAAGAAGATAAG
AAACCGGCAGGTGGCGAAGGTGGCGGTGCCCATATCAACCTGAAAGTGAAAGGTCAAGACGGCAACGAAG
TCTTTTTCCGCATCAAACGTTCTACCCAGCTGAAAAAGCTGATGAACGCATACTGTGACCGTCAGTCTGT
AGACATGACCGCAATTGCTTTCCTGTTTGATGGTCGTCGCCTGCGTGCGGAACAGACCCCGGATGAACTG
GAGATGGAAGATGGCGACGAAATCGACGCAATGCTTCATCAGACTGGTGGCATGCCGAGCGCGCTGGATG
CGATTGTGGCGGATGTGCGCGAAGATGTTGCCGCTCGTGAGGCAGTAGTCCCCTTCGACGAGATCAAAGA
GCGTGCAGCTCGTGCCCCACCACCACGTGACGTACTTGCCGCCCTTCGTGCCCCTGGTGTCGGAATCATC
GCACTCTACTTGCGTAAGAGTCCCAGTGGGTTGGACGTCGAGCGTGACCCCATCGAGTACGCAAAGACGG
CCGAGAAGTACGCAGTAGCCTTAGTAGTTTTCACGGACGAGAAGTACTACAATGGGTCATACGAGGACTT
AGAGAAGATCCGTTCAGCAGTAGACATCCCAGTCATCTGTTTCGACTACATCGTTGACCCCTACCAAATC
TACTTGGCCCGTGCCTACCAAGCAGACGCCATCGTTTTAATCCTTTCAGTTCTCGACGACGAGCAATACC
GTCAATTAGCAGCCGTTGCCCACTCGCTCAATATGGGTGTTATCGTAGACGTCCACACAGAGGAAGAGCT
CGAGCGTGCCTTGAAGGCAGGTGCAGAGATCATCGGTATCGTAAATCAAGACTTGAAGACGTTCGAGGTT
GACCGTAATACGGCAGAGCGTTTGGGTCGTTTGGCCCGTGAGCGTGGTTTCACTGGAGTCTTATTAGCAA
TCGGTGGATACAGTACGAAAGAGGAGTTGAAGTCCATGCGTGGTCTTTTCGACGCTGTTTTGATCGGTGA
GTCCTTGATGCGCGCGCCGGATCCGGAAAAAGCGATTCGCGAACTGGTGGGCTAATAA
Features (pLannotate 1.2.2; 18 found; start..end, strand, type, name):
     10..59      +  CDS            SET1 (fragment): solubility-enhancement tag derived from T7 phage gene 10B
     67..114     +  terminator     T7 terminator: transcription terminator for bacteriophage T7 RNA polymerase
    151..579     +  rep_origin     f1 ori (sequence partly withheld): f1 bacteriophage origin of replication; arrow indicates direction of (+) strand synthesis
    632..689     +  promoter       AmpR promoter (fragment): bla
    698..1513    -  CDS            KanR: aminoglycoside phosphotransferase; aph(3')-Ia; confers resistance to kanamycin in bacteria or G418 (Geneticin®) in eukaryotes
   1635..2223    +  rep_origin     ori: high-copy-number ColE1/pMB1/pBR322/pUC origin of replication
   2409..2548    -  misc_feature   bom: basis of mobility region from pBR322
   2650..2841    -  CDS            rop: Rop protein, which maintains plasmids at low copy number; rop
   2858..3238    +  CDS            YPB1_ECOLX: Protein predicted: Swiss-Prot protein existence level 4. From Escherichia coli.
   3310..3601    -  CDS            TcR (fragment): tetracycline efflux protein; tet; confers resistance to tetracycline
   3616..3637    -  protein_bind   CAP binding site: CAP binding activates transcription in the presence of cAMP. E. coli catabolite activator protein
   3650..4732    -  CDS            lacI: lac repressor; lacI; The lac repressor binds to the lac operator to inhibit transcription in E. coli. This inhibition can be relieved by adding lactose or isopropyl-β-D-thiogalactopyranoside (IPTG).
   4733..4810    -  promoter       lacI promoter: lacI
   4818..5097    -  CDS            TcR (fragment): tetracycline efflux protein; tet; confers resistance to tetracycline
   5119..5137    +  promoter       T7 promoter: promoter for bacteriophage T7 RNA polymerase
   5138..5162    +  protein_bind   lac operator: The lac repressor binds to the lac operator to inhibit transcription in E. coli. This inhibition can be relieved by adding lactose or isopropyl-β-D-thiogalactopyranoside (IPTG). lac repressor encoded by lacI
   5177..5199    +  RBS            RBS: efficient ribosome binding site from bacteriophage T7 gene 10 (Olins and Rangwala, 1989)
   5287..5571    +  CDS            SUMO1 (fragment): SUMO1_ORYSJ - Also known as SMT3, SUM1. Experimental evidence at protein level: Swiss-Prot protein existence level 1. Ubiquitin-like protein which can be covalently attached to target lysines as a monomer. Does not seem to be involved in protein degradation and may function as an antagonist of ubiquitin in the degradation process (By similarity). From Oryza sativa subsp. japonica (Rice).
