[The description below was written by a language model from this plasmid's Addgene catalogue record and pLannotate feature annotations shown in this document.]
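Description:
pET28-hisSumo-KE-Des27.12 is a 6,348-nt bacterial expression plasmid built on the pET28 backbone for producing a computationally designed, fully synthetic Kemp eliminase, variant Des27.12, in E. coli. It is selected with kanamycin through an aminoglycoside phosphotransferase (KanR) gene and replicates from a ColE1/pMB1-type origin. The catalogue lists it as high copy, although the feature table also detects the bom region and the rop gene, which normally moderates copy number in pBR322-derived backbones. An f1 origin is present as well. Short tetracycline-resistance fragments and a predicted E. coli open reading frame appear to be non-functional backbone remnants.

The expression cassette follows the standard pET layout. A T7 promoter is immediately followed by a lac operator and the strong T7 gene 10 ribosome binding site, with a T7 terminator downstream. The plasmid also carries lacI under its own promoter. Transcription therefore depends on a host supplying T7 RNA polymerase and is repressed until lactose or IPTG is added.

The open reading frame encodes an N-terminal 12xHis tag fused to a bdSUMO domain, followed by the Kemp eliminase, which was inserted by Golden Gate cloning. The automated annotation picks up the SUMO module only as a fragment resembling rice SUMO1. It does not label the His tag or the synthetic enzyme itself, which presumably occupies the unannotated stretch between the SUMO region and the terminator. His-SUMO fusions of this kind generally aid solubility and allow metal-affinity purification, and a SUMO-specific protease can then remove the tag. The stated purpose is expression of the designed enzyme, consistent with purification for biochemical characterisation.
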