Addgene plasmid #248007: pET28-hisSumo-KE-Des27.12
Purpose: Expression of synthetic Kemp eliminase (Des27.12)
Depositing lab: Sarel Fleishman. Depositing organization: Weizmann Institute of Science. Publication: Complete computational design of high-efficiency Kemp elimination enzymes. Listov D, Vos E, Hoffka G, Hoch SY, Berg A, Hamer-Rogotner S, Dym O, Kamerlin SCL, Fleishman SJ. Nature. 2025 Jul;643(8074):1421-1427. doi: 10.1038/s41586-025-09136-2. Epub 2025 Jun 18. PubMed 40533551.
Backbone
  Vector backbone: pET28
  Vector type: Bacterial Expression
Growth in bacteria
  Bacterial resistance: Kanamycin, 50 μg/mL
  Growth temperature: 37°C
  Growth strain: DH5alpha
  Copy number: High Copy
Gene/Insert
  Gene/Insert name: KE-Des27.12
  Species: Synthetic
  Promoter: T7
  Tag / fusion protein: 12xHis-bdSumo (N terminal on insert)
  Cloning method: Golden Gate
Terms and licenses: Academic/Nonprofit Terms; Industry Terms: Not Available to Industry
How to cite: pET28-hisSumo-KE-Des27.12 was a gift from Sarel Fleishman (Addgene plasmid # 248007 ; http://n2t.net/addgene:248007 ; RRID:Addgene_248007)
